Addgene plasmid #76739: PSKH1 gRNA (BRDN0001149317)
Purpose: 3rd generation lentiviral gRNA plasmid targeting human PSKH1
Depositing lab: John Doench & David Root. Depositing organization: Broad Institute. Publication: Optimized sgRNA design to maximize activity and minimize off-target effects of CRISPR-Cas9. Doench JG, Fusi N, Sullender M, Hegde M, Vaimberg EW, Donovan KF, Smith I, Tothova Z, Wilen C, Orchard R, Virgin HW, Listgarten J, Root DE. Nat Biotechnol. 2016 Jan 18. doi: 10.1038/nbt.3437. PubMed 26780180.
Backbone
  Vector backbone: lentiGuide-Puro
  Backbone manufacturer: Zhang Lab (Addgene plasmid # 52963)
  Vector type: Mammalian Expression, Lentiviral, CRISPR
  Selectable markers: Puromycin
Growth in bacteria
  Bacterial resistance: Ampicillin, 100 μg/mL
  Growth temperature: 37°C
  Growth strain: DH5alpha
  Copy number: High Copy
Gene/Insert
  Gene/Insert name: PSKH1 (alt names: PSKH1; NM_006742.2)
  gRNA/shRNA sequence: CACCGAGCGTGACGCCACGC
  Species: H. sapiens (human)
  Entrez Gene: PSKH1
  Promoter: hU6
  Cloning method: Unknown
  Sequencing primers: 5′ U6-F; 3′ pS2-R
Terms and licenses: Academic/Nonprofit Terms; Industry Terms: Not Available to Industry
Depositor comments: The gRNA was designed to target the following Genbank reference sequence(s): NM_006742.2. Note that this plasmid does NOT contain Cas9. It should be used in conjunction with lentiCas9-Blast (Addgene #52962) or otherwise with cell lines already expressing Cas9. Browse the full kinome gRNA library at http://www.addgene.org/pooled-library/broadgpp-human-kinome/ or visit http://www.broadinstitute.org/rnai/public/ for detailed protocols and information.
How to cite: PSKH1 gRNA (BRDN0001149317) was a gift from John Doench & David Root (Addgene plasmid # 76739 ; http://n2t.net/addgene:76739 ; RRID:Addgene_76739)
