[The description below was written by a language model from this plasmid's Addgene catalogue record and pLannotate feature annotations shown in this document.]
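Description:
PSKH1 gRNA (BRDN0001149317) is a third-generation lentiviral CRISPR guide plasmid built on the lentiGuide-Puro backbone, carrying a single guide RNA designed against the human PSKH1 transcript. It belongs to a set of individually cloned guides corresponding to a human kinome gRNA library. In bacteria the 8.3 kb plasmid is maintained at high copy through a ColE1/pUC-type origin and selected with ampicillin via the bla gene. An f1 origin, an SV40 origin and remnants of a lac/T7/T3 cloning region are also annotated in the backbone.

The lentiviral transfer cassette begins with an RSV promoter fused to a truncated HIV-1 5' LTR, which drives Tat-independent production of the genomic RNA in packaging cells. This is followed by the Ψ packaging signal with a gag fragment and the Rev response element for nuclear export of the unspliced genome. Within the proviral region, a human U6 RNA polymerase III promoter transcribes the PSKH1-targeting spacer fused to the Streptococcus pyogenes Cas9 guide scaffold. A cPPT/CTS element, which aids nuclear import of the viral genome, lies just downstream. A separate EF-1α core promoter with its intron A expresses puromycin N-acetyltransferase, allowing selection of transduced mammalian cells, and a WPRE enhances transcript expression. The cassette ends in a U3-deleted, self-inactivating 3' LTR followed by an SV40 polyadenylation signal.

The plasmid does not encode Cas9. It is intended for use with a separate Cas9 lentivector or in cells that already express Cas9, typically to disrupt PSKH1 in human cells.
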