Features (pLannotate 1.2.2; 29 found; start..end, strand, type, name):
     14..80      +  CDS            small t antigen (fragment): SV40 (simian virus 40) small t antigen
    106..317     +  promoter       EF-1α core promoter: core promoter for human elongation factor EF-1α
    318..1256    +  intron         EF-1α intron A: intron upstream of the start codon of human EF-1α
   1278..1877    +  CDS            PuroR (fragment): puromycin N-acetyltransferase; pac from Streptomyces; confers resistance to puromycin
   1893..2481    +  misc_feature   WPRE: woodchuck hepatitis virus posttranscriptional regulatory element
   2532..2551    +  misc_feature   cPPT/CTS (fragment): central polypurine tract and central termination sequence of HIV-1
   2553..2786    +  LTR            3' LTR (ΔU3): self-inactivating 3' long terminal repeat (LTR) from HIV-1
   2864..2985    +  polyA_signal   SV40 poly(A) signal: SV40 polyadenylation signal
   3025..3160    +  rep_origin     SV40 ori: SV40 origin of replication
   3181..3199    -  promoter       T7 promoter: promoter for bacteriophage T7 RNA polymerase
   3207..3362    +  CDS            lacZα (fragment): LacZα fragment of β-galactosidase; lacZ fragment
   3367..3795    +  rep_origin     f1 ori (sequence partly withheld): f1 bacteriophage origin of replication; arrow indicates direction of (+) strand synthesis
   3848..3952    +  promoter       AmpR promoter: bla
   3953..4813    +  CDS            AmpR: β-lactamase; bla; confers resistance to ampicillin, carbenicillin, and related antibiotics
   4984..5572    +  rep_origin     ori: high-copy-number ColE1/pMB1/pBR322/pUC origin of replication
   5755..5847    +  CDS            lacI (fragment): lac repressor; lacI; The lac repressor binds to the lac operator to inhibit transcription in E. coli. This inhibition can be relieved by adding lactose or isopropyl-β-D-thiogalactopyranoside (IPTG).
   5860..5881    +  protein_bind   CAP binding site: CAP binding activates transcription in the presence of cAMP. E. coli catabolite activator protein
   5896..5926    +  promoter       lac promoter: promoter for the E. coli lac operon
   5934..5950    +  protein_bind   lac operator: The lac repressor binds to the lac operator to inhibit transcription in E. coli. This inhibition can be relieved by adding lactose or isopropyl-β-D-thiogalactopyranoside (IPTG). lac repressor encoded by lacI
   5995..6013    +  promoter       T3 promoter: promoter for bacteriophage T3 RNA polymerase
   6041..6267    +  promoter       RSV promoter: Rous sarcoma virus enhancer/promoter
   6268..6448    +  LTR            5' LTR (truncated): truncated 5' long terminal repeat (LTR) from HIV-1
   6495..6620    +  misc_feature   HIV-1 Ψ: packaging signal of human immunodeficiency virus type 1
   6604..6967    +  CDS            HIV-1 gag (fragment): gag protein from human immunodeficiency virus 1; gag
   7113..7346    +  misc_feature   RRE: The Rev response element (RRE) of HIV-1 allows for Rev-dependent mRNA export from the nucleus to the cytoplasm.
   7723..7749    +  CDS            Rev (fragment): human immunodeficiency virus 1 (HIV-1) Rev protein; rev; enhances nuclear export of unspliced and incompletely spliced viral mRNAs
   7753..7993    +  promoter       U6 promoter: RNA polymerase III promoter for human U6 snRNA
   8023..8098    +  misc_RNA       gRNA scaffold: guide RNA scaffold for the Streptococcus pyogenes CRISPR/Cas9 system
   8154..8271    +  misc_feature   cPPT/CTS: central polypurine tract and central termination sequence of HIV-1
>Addgene plasmid #76739 | PSKH1 gRNA (BRDN0001149317) | addgene full sequence | sequence record 186410 | Addgene Assembled Sequence
CCCGGGTGCAAAGATGGATAAAGTTTTAAACAGAGAGGAATCTTTGCAGCTAATGGACCTTCTAGGTCTT
GAAAGGAGTGGGAATTGGCTCCGGTGCCCGTCAGTGGGCAGAGCGCACATCGCCCACAGTCCCCGAGAAG
TTGGGGGGAGGGGTCGGCAATTGATCCGGTGCCTAGAGAAGGTGGCGCGGGGTAAACTGGGAAAGTGATG
TCGTGTACTGGCTCCGCCTTTTTCCCGAGGGTGGGGGAGAACCGTATATAAGTGCAGTAGTCGCCGTGAA
CGTTCTTTTTCGCAACGGGTTTGCCGCCAGAACACAGGTAAGTGCCGTGTGTGGTTCCCGCGGGCCTGGC
CTCTTTACGGGTTATGGCCCTTGCGTGCCTTGAATTACTTCCACCTGGCTGCAGTACGTGATTCTTGATC
CCGAGCTTCGGGTTGGAAGTGGGTGGGAGAGTTCGAGGCCTTGCGCTTAAGGAGCCCCTTCGCCTCGTGC
TTGAGTTGAGGCCTGGCCTGGGCGCTGGGGCCGCCGCGTGCGAATCTGGTGGCACCTTCGCGCCTGTCTC
GCTGCTTTCGATAAGTCTCTAGCCATTTAAAATTTTTGATGACCTGCTGCGACGCTTTTTTTCTGGCAAG
ATAGTCTTGTAAATGCGGGCCAAGATCTGCACACTGGTATTTCGGTTTTTGGGGCCGCGGGCGGCGACGG
GGCCCGTGCGTCCCAGCGCACATGTTCGGCGAGGCGGGGCCTGCGAGCGCGGCCACCGAGAATCGGACGG
GGGTAGTCTCAAGCTGGCCGGCCTGCTCTGGTGCCTGGCCTCGCGCCGCCGTGTATCGCCCCGCCCTGGG
CGGCAAGGCTGGCCCGGTCGGCACCAGTTGCGTGAGCGGAAAGATGGCCGCTTCCCGGCCCTGCTGCAGG
GAGCTCAAAATGGAGGACGCGGCGCTCGGGAGAGCGGGCGGGTGAGTCACCCACACAAAGGAAAAGGGCC
TTTCCGTCCTCAGCCGTCGCTTCATGTGACTCCACGGAGTACCGGGCGCCGTCCAGGCACCTCGATTAGT
TCTCGAGCTTTTGGAGTACGTCGTCTTTAGGTTGGGGGGAGGGGTTTTATGCGATGGAGTTTCCCCACAC
TGAGTGGGTGGAGACTGAAGTTAGGCCAGCTTGGCACTTGATGTAATTCTCCTTGGAATTTGCCCTTTTT
GAGTTTGGATCTTGGTTCATTCTCAAGCCTCAGACAGTGGTTCAAAGTTTTTTTCTTCCATTTCAGGTGT
CGTGACGTACGGCCACCATGACCGAGTACAAGCCCACGGTGCGCCTCGCCACCCGCGACGACGTCCCCAG
GGCCGTACGCACCCTCGCCGCCGCGTTCGCCGACTACCCCGCCACGCGCCACACCGTCGATCCGGACCGC
CACATCGAGCGGGTCACCGAGCTGCAAGAACTCTTCCTCACGCGCGTCGGGCTCGACATCGGCAAGGTGT
GGGTCGCGGACGACGGCGCCGCCGTGGCGGTCTGGACCACGCCGGAGAGCGTCGAAGCGGGGGCGGTGTT
CGCCGAGATCGGCCCGCGCATGGCCGAGTTGAGCGGTTCCCGGCTGGCCGCGCAGCAACAGATGGAAGGC
CTCCTGGCGCCGCACCGGCCCAAGGAGCCCGCGTGGTTCCTGGCCACCGTCGGAGTCTCGCCCGACCACC
AGGGCAAGGGTCTGGGCAGCGCCGTCGTGCTCCCCGGAGTGGAGGCGGCCGAGCGCGCCGGGGTGCCCGC
CTTCCTGGAGACCTCCGCGCCCCGCAACCTCCCCTTCTACGAGCGGCTCGGCTTCACCGTCACCGCCGAC
GTCGAGGTGCCCGAAGGACCGCGCACCTGGTGCATGACCCGCAAGCCCGGTGCCTGAACGCGTTAAGTCG
ACAATCAACCTCTGGATTACAAAATTTGTGAAAGATTGACTGGTATTCTTAACTATGTTGCTCCTTTTAC
GCTATGTGGATACGCTGCTTTAATGCCTTTGTATCATGCTATTGCTTCCCGTATGGCTTTCATTTTCTCC
TCCTTGTATAAATCCTGGTTGCTGTCTCTTTATGAGGAGTTGTGGCCCGTTGTCAGGCAACGTGGCGTGG
TGTGCACTGTGTTTGCTGACGCAACCCCCACTGGTTGGGGCATTGCCACCACCTGTCAGCTCCTTTCCGG
GACTTTCGCTTTCCCCCTCCCTATTGCCACGGCGGAACTCATCGCCGCCTGCCTTGCCCGCTGCTGGACA
GGGGCTCGGCTGTTGGGCACTGACAATTCCGTGGTGTTGTCGGGGAAATCATCGTCCTTTCCTTGGCTGC
TCGCCTGTGTTGCCACCTGGATTCTGCGCGGGACGTCCTTCTGCTACGTCCCTTCGGCCCTCAATCCAGC
GGACCTTCCTTCCCGCGGCCTGCTGCCGGCTCTGCGGCCTCTTCCGCGTCTTCGCCTTCGCCCTCAGACG
AGTCGGATCTCCCTTTGGGCCGCCTCCCCGCGTCGACTTTAAGACCAATGACTTACAAGGCAGCTGTAGA
TCTTAGCCACTTTTTAAAAGAAAAGGGGGGACTGGAAGGGCTAATTCACTCCCAACGAAGACAAGATCTG
CTTTTTGCTTGTACTGGGTCTCTCTGGTTAGACCAGATCTGAGCCTGGGAGCTCTCTGGCTAACTAGGGA
ACCCACTGCTTAAGCCTCAATAAAGCTTGCCTTGAGTGCTTCAAGTAGTGTGTGCCCGTCTGTTGTGTGA
CTCTGGTAACTAGAGATCCCTCAGACCCTTTTAGTCAGTGTGGAAAATCTCTAGCAGTACGTATAGTAGT
TCATGTCATCTTATTATTCAGTATTTATAACTTGCAAAGAAATGAATATCAGAGAGTGAGAGGAACTTGT
TTATTGCAGCTTATAATGGTTACAAATAAAGCAATAGCATCACAAATTTCACAAATAAAGCATTTTTTTC
ACTGCATTCTAGTTGTGGTTTGTCCAAACTCATCAATGTATCTTATCATGTCTGGCTCTAGCTATCCCGC
CCCTAACTCCGCCCATCCCGCCCCTAACTCCGCCCAGTTCCGCCCATTCTCCGCCCCATGGCTGACTAAT
TTTTTTTATTTATGCAGAGGCCGAGGCCGCCTCGGCCTCTGAGCTATTCCAGAAGTAGTGAGGAGGCTTT
TTTGGAGGCCTAGGGACGTACCCAATTCGCCCTATAGTGAGTCGTATTACGCGCGCTCACTGGCCGTCGT
TTTACAACGTCGTGACTGGGAAAACCCTGGCGTTACCCAACTTAATCGCCTTGCAGCACATCCCCCTTTC
GCCAGCTGGCGTAATAGCGAAGAGGCCCGCACCGATCGCCCTTCCCAACAGTTGCGCAGCCTGAATGGCG
AATGGG
[124 nt withheld, positions 3367-3490]
C
[91 nt withheld, positions 3492-3582]
A
[49 nt withheld, positions 3584-3632]
CCTTTGACGTTGGAGTCCACGTTCTTT
[37 nt withheld, positions 3660-3696]
ACCCTATCTCGGTCTATTCTTTTGATTTATAAGGGATTTTGCCGATTTCGGCCTATTGGTTAAAAAATGA
GCTGATTTAACAAAAATTTAACGCGAATTTTAACAAAATATTAACGCTTACAATTTAGGTGGCACTTTTC
GGGGAAATGTGCGCGGAACCCCTATTTGTTTATTTTTCTAAATACATTCAAATATGTATCCGCTCATGAG
ACAATAACCCTGATAAATGCTTCAATAATATTGAAAAAGGAAGAGTATGAGTATTCAACATTTCCGTGTC
GCCCTTATTCCCTTTTTTGCGGCATTTTGCCTTCCTGTTTTTGCTCACCCAGAAACGCTGGTGAAAGTAA
AAGATGCTGAAGATCAGTTGGGTGCACGAGTGGGTTACATCGAACTGGATCTCAACAGCGGTAAGATCCT
TGAGAGTTTTCGCCCCGAAGAACGTTTTCCAATGATGAGCACTTTTAAAGTTCTGCTATGTGGCGCGGTA
TTATCCCGTATTGACGCCGGGCAAGAGCAACTCGGTCGCCGCATACACTATTCTCAGAATGACTTGGTTG
AGTACTCACCAGTCACAGAAAAGCATCTTACGGATGGCATGACAGTAAGAGAATTATGCAGTGCTGCCAT
AACCATGAGTGATAACACTGCGGCCAACTTACTTCTGACAACGATCGGAGGACCGAAGGAGCTAACCGCT
TTTTTGCACAACATGGGGGATCATGTAACTCGCCTTGATCGTTGGGAACCGGAGCTGAATGAAGCCATAC
CAAACGACGAGCGTGACACCACGATGCCTGTAGCAATGGCAACAACGTTGCGCAAACTATTAACTGGCGA
ACTACTTACTCTAGCTTCCCGGCAACAATTAATAGACTGGATGGAGGCGGATAAAGTTGCAGGACCACTT
CTGCGCTCGGCCCTTCCGGCTGGCTGGTTTATTGCTGATAAATCTGGAGCCGGTGAGCGTGGGTCTCGCG
GTATCATTGCAGCACTGGGGCCAGATGGTAAGCCCTCCCGTATCGTAGTTATCTACACGACGGGGAGTCA
GGCAACTATGGATGAACGAAATAGACAGATCGCTGAGATAGGTGCCTCACTGATTAAGCATTGGTAACTG
TCAGACCAAGTTTACTCATATATACTTTAGATTGATTTAAAACTTCATTTTTAATTTAAAAGGATCTAGG
TGAAGATCCTTTTTGATAATCTCATGACCAAAATCCCTTAACGTGAGTTTTCGTTCCACTGAGCGTCAGA
CCCCGTAGAAAAGATCAAAGGATCTTCTTGAGATCCTTTTTTTCTGCGCGTAATCTGCTGCTTGCAAACA
AAAAAACCACCGCTACCAGCGGTGGTTTGTTTGCCGGATCAAGAGCTACCAACTCTTTTTCCGAAGGTAA
CTGGCTTCAGCAGAGCGCAGATACCAAATACTGTTCTTCTAGTGTAGCCGTAGTTAGGCCACCACTTCAA
GAACTCTGTAGCACCGCCTACATACCTCGCTCTGCTAATCCTGTTACCAGTGGCTGCTGCCAGTGGCGAT
AAGTCGTGTCTTACCGGGTTGGACTCAAGACGATAGTTACCGGATAAGGCGCAGCGGTCGGGCTGAACGG
GGGGTTCGTGCACACAGCCCAGCTTGGAGCGAACGACCTACACCGAACTGAGATACCTACAGCGTGAGCT
ATGAGAAAGCGCCACGCTTCCCGAAGGGAGAAAGGCGGACAGGTATCCGGTAAGCGGCAGGGTCGGAACA
GGAGAGCGCACGAGGGAGCTTCCAGGGGGAAACGCCTGGTATCTTTATAGTCCTGTCGGGTTTCGCCACC
TCTGACTTGAGCGTCGATTTTTGTGATGCTCGTCAGGGGGGCGGAGCCTATGGAAAAACGCCAGCAACGC
GGCCTTTTTACGGTTCCTGGCCTTTTGCTGGCCTTTTGCTCACATGTTCTTTCCTGCGTTATCCCCTGAT
TCTGTGGATAACCGTATTACCGCCTTTGAGTGAGCTGATACCGCTCGCCGCAGCCGAACGACCGAGCGCA
GCGAGTCAGTGAGCGAGGAAGCGGAAGAGCGCCCAATACGCAAACCGCCTCTCCCCGCGCGTTGGCCGAT
TCATTAATGCAGCTGGCACGACAGGTTTCCCGACTGGAAAGCGGGCAGTGAGCGCAACGCAATTAATGTG
AGTTAGCTCACTCATTAGGCACCCCAGGCTTTACACTTTATGCTTCCGGCTCGTATGTTGTGTGGAATTG
TGAGCGGATAACAATTTCACACAGGAAACAGCTATGACCATGATTACGCCAAGCGCGCAATTAACCCTCA
CTAAAGGGAACAAAAGCTGGAGCTGCAAGCTTAATGTAGTCTTATGCAATACTCTTGTAGTCTTGCAACA
TGGTAACGATGAGTTAGCAACATGCCTTACAAGGAGAGAAAAAGCACCGTGCATGCCGATTGGTGGAAGT
AAGGTGGTACGATCGTGCCTTATTAGGAAGGCAACAGACGGGTCTGACATGGATTGGACGAACCACTGAA
TTGCCGCATTGCAGAGATATTGTATTTAAGTGCCTAGCTCGATACATAAACGGGTCTCTCTGGTTAGACC
AGATCTGAGCCTGGGAGCTCTCTGGCTAACTAGGGAACCCACTGCTTAAGCCTCAATAAAGCTTGCCTTG
AGTGCTTCAAGTAGTGTGTGCCCGTCTGTTGTGTGACTCTGGTAACTAGAGATCCCTCAGACCCTTTTAG
TCAGTGTGGAAAATCTCTAGCAGTGGCGCCCGAACAGGGACTTGAAAGCGAAAGGGAAACCAGAGGAGCT
CTCTCGACGCAGGACTCGGCTTGCTGAAGCGCGCACGGCAAGAGGCGAGGGGCGGCGACTGGTGAGTACG
CCAAAAATTTTGACTAGCGGAGGCTAGAAGGAGAGAGATGGGTGCGAGAGCGTCAGTATTAAGCGGGGGA
GAATTAGATCGCGATGGGAAAAAATTCGGTTAAGGCCAGGGGGAAAGAAAAAATATAAATTAAAACATAT
AGTATGGGCAAGCAGGGAGCTAGAACGATTCGCAGTTAATCCTGGCCTGTTAGAAACATCAGAAGGCTGT
AGACAAATACTGGGACAGCTACAACCATCCCTTCAGACAGGATCAGAAGAACTTAGATCATTATATAATA
CAGTAGCAACCCTCTATTGTGTGCATCAAAGGATAGAGATAAAAGACACCAAGGAAGCTTTAGACAAGAT
AGAGGAAGAGCAAAACAAAAGTAAGACCACCGCACAGCAAGCGGCCGCTGATCTTCAGACCTGGAGGAGG
AGATATGAGGGACAATTGGAGAAGTGAATTATATAAATATAAAGTAGTAAAAATTGAACCATTAGGAGTA
GCACCCACCAAGGCAAAGAGAAGAGTGGTGCAGAGAGAAAAAAGAGCAGTGGGAATAGGAGCTTTGTTCC
TTGGGTTCTTGGGAGCAGCAGGAAGCACTATGGGCGCAGCGTCAATGACGCTGACGGTACAGGCCAGACA
ATTATTGTCTGGTATAGTGCAGCAGCAGAACAATTTGCTGAGGGCTATTGAGGCGCAACAGCATCTGTTG
CAACTCACAGTCTGGGGCATCAAGCAGCTCCAGGCAAGAATCCTGGCTGTGGAAAGATACCTAAAGGATC
AACAGCTCCTGGGGATTTGGGGTTGCTCTGGAAAACTCATTTGCACCACTGCTGTGCCTTGGAATGCTAG
TTGGAGTAATAAATCTCTGGAACAGATTTGGAATCACACGACCTGGATGGAGTGGGACAGAGAAATTAAC
AATTACACAAGCTTAATACACTCCTTAATTGAAGAATCGCAAAACCAGCAAGAAAAGAATGAACAAGAAT
TATTGGAATTAGATAAATGGGCAAGTTTGTGGAATTGGTTTAACATAACAAATTGGCTGTGGTATATAAA
ATTATTCATAATGATAGTAGGAGGCTTGGTAGGTTTAAGAATAGTTTTTGCTGTACTTTCTATAGTGAAT
AGAGTTAGGCAGGGATATTCACCATTATCGTTTCAGACCCACCTCCCAACCCCGAGGGGACCCAGAGAGG
GCCTATTTCCCATGATTCCTTCATATTTGCATATACGATACAAGGCTGTTAGAGAGATAATTAGAATTAA
TTTGACTGTAAACACAAAGATATTAGTACAAAATACGTGACGTAGAAAGTAATAATTTCTTGGGTAGTTT
GCAGTTTTAAAATTATGTTTTAAAATGGACTATCATATGCTTACCGTAACTTGAAAGTATTTCGATTTCT
TGGCTTTATATATCTTGTGGAAAGGACGAAACACCGCACCGAGCGTGACGCCACGCGTTTTAGAGCTAGA
AATAGCAAGTTAAAATAAGGCTAGTCCGTTATCAACTTGAAAAAGTGGCACCGAGTCGGTGCTTTTTTAA
GCTTGGCGTAACTAGATCTTGAGACAAATGGCAGTATTCATCCACAATTTTAAAAGAAAAGGGGGGATTG
GGGGGTACAGTGCAGGGGAAAGAATAGTAGACATAATAGCAACAGACATACAAACTAAAGAATTACAAAA
ACAAATTACAAAAATTCAAAATTTTCGGGTTTATTACAGGGACAGCAGAGATCCACTTTGGCGCCGGCTC
GAGGGGG
