>Addgene plasmid #76739 | PSKH1 gRNA (BRDN0001149317) | depositor partial sequence | sequence record 144199 | Target Sequence
CACCGAGCGTGACGCCACGC
