>Addgene plasmid #76739 | PSKH1 gRNA (BRDN0001149317) | addgene partial sequence | sequence record 186409 | hU6-F
ACGTAGAAAGTAATAATTTCTTGGGTAGTTTGCAGTTTTAAAATTATGTTTTAAAATGGACTATCATATG
CTTACCGTAACTTGAAAGTATTTCGATTTCTTGGCTTTATATATCTTGTGGAAAGGACGAAACACCGCAC
CGAGCGTGACGCCACGCGTTTTAGAGCTAGAAATAGCAAGTTAAAATAAGGCTAGTCCGTTATCAACTTG
AAAAAGTGGCACCGAGTCGGTGCTTTTTTAAGCTTGGCGTAACTAGATCTTGAGACAAATGGCAGTATTC
ATCCACAATTTTAAAAGAAAAGGGGGGATTGGGGGGTACAGTGCAGGGGAAAGAATAGTAGACATAATAG
CAACAGACATACAAACTAAAGAATTACAAAAACAAATTACAAAAATTCAAAATTTTCGGGTTTATTACAG
GGACAGCAGAGATCCACTTTGGCGCCGGCTCGAGGGGGCCCGGGTGCAAAGATGGATAAAGTTTTAAACA
GAGAGGAATCTTTGCAGCTAATGGACCTTCTAGGTCTTGAAAGGAGTGGGAATTGGCTCCGGTGCCCGTC
AGTGGGCAGA
